Addgene plasmid #170697: tetO-NFYB
Purpose: doxycycline-inducible overexpression of NFYB
Depositing lab: Paul Burridge. Depositing organization: Northwestern University. Publication: A novel transcription factor combination for direct reprogramming to a spontaneously contracting human cardiomyocyte-like state. Romero-Tejeda M, Fonoudi H, Weddle CJ, DeKeyser JM, Lenny B, Fetterman KA, Magdy T, Sapkota Y, Epting C, Burridge PW. J Mol Cell Cardiol. 2023 Jul 6:S0022-2828(23)00106-2. doi: 10.1016/j.yjmcc.2023.06.005. PubMed 37421991.
Backbone
  Vector backbone: FU-tetO-Gateway
  Backbone manufacturer: addgene plasmid #43914
  Backbone size w/o insert (bp): 8600
  Total vector size (bp): 9231
  Modifications to backbone: NFYB ORF added to plasmid using Gateway cloning
  Vector type: Mammalian Expression, Lentiviral ; Doxycycline Inducible
Growth in bacteria
  Bacterial resistance: Ampicillin, 100 μg/mL
  Growth temperature: 30°C
  Growth strain: NEB Stable
  Copy number: Low Copy
Gene/Insert
  Gene/Insert name: NYFB (alt names: nuclear transcription factor Y subunit beta; CBF-A | CBF-B | HAP3 | NF-YB)
  Species: H. sapiens (human)
  Insert size (bp): 624
  Entrez Gene: NFYB (a.k.a. CBF-A, CBF-B, HAP3, NF-YB)
  Promoter: TRE promoter, Tet-ON
  Cloning method: Gateway Cloning
  Sequencing primers: 5′ LNCX; T7
Resource information
  A portion of this plasmid was derived from a plasmid made by: NFYB cDNA was obtained from Dharmacon (MHS6278-202839322)
Terms and licenses: Academic/Nonprofit Terms; Industry Terms: Not Available to Industry
Depositor comments: This plasmid was generated using Gateway cloning. attB sites were added to NFYB via PCR reaction using pCMV-SPORT6-NFYB as a template. Resulting fragements were recombined with pDONR221 to generate an entry clone. LR reaction was performed using the destination vector FU-tetO-Gateway (Addgene Plasmid #19778).
How to cite: tetO-NFYB was a gift from Paul Burridge (Addgene plasmid # 170697 ; http://n2t.net/addgene:170697 ; RRID:Addgene_170697)
