[The description below was written by a language model from this plasmid's Addgene catalogue record and pLannotate feature annotations shown in this document.]
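Description:
tetO-NFYB is a doxycycline-inducible lentiviral transfer plasmid for overexpressing human NFYB, the beta subunit of the heterotrimeric CCAAT-box-binding transcription factor NF-Y. It was made by Gateway recombination: the roughly 620 bp NFYB open reading frame was PCR-amplified with attB sites, moved into an entry clone, and transferred by LR reaction into the FU-tetO-Gateway destination vector, giving a plasmid of about 9.2 kb. In bacteria it replicates from a ColE1/pUC-type origin and is selected with ampicillin. The record lists it as low copy and grown in a recombination-deficient strain, as is common for LTR-containing plasmids. An f1 origin is also present.

The viral portion has a CMV enhancer/promoter fused to a truncated HIV-1 5' LTR, which drives genomic RNA production in packaging cells. This is followed by the Ψ packaging signal with a gag fragment, the RRE for Rev-dependent nuclear export, and the cPPT/CTS. The internal expression cassette consists of a tetracycline response element with seven tetO repeats joined to a minimal CMV promoter, then attB1, NFYB and attB2. A V5 tag is annotated downstream of attB2, but the record does not say whether it is read in frame with NFYB. A WPRE enhances transcript expression, and the 3' LTR and a bGH polyadenylation signal close the unit.

Induction requires a Tet-On transactivator (rtTA), which is not annotated here and so must be supplied separately. Outside the LTRs, an SV40/EM7-driven bleomycin/Zeocin resistance cassette sits in the backbone and would not be packaged into virus. The associated work used such vectors to test transcription factor combinations for direct reprogramming toward a human cardiomyocyte-like state.
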