Features (pLannotate 1.2.2; 36 found; start..end, strand, type, name):
     33..85      -  misc_feature   bom (fragment): basis of mobility region from pBR322
    240..619     +  enhancer       CMV enhancer: human cytomegalovirus immediate early enhancer
    620..819     +  promoter       CMV promoter: human cytomegalovirus (CMV) immediate early promoter
    837..1017    +  LTR            5' LTR (truncated): truncated 5' long terminal repeat (LTR) from HIV-1
   1064..1189    +  misc_feature   HIV-1 Ψ: packaging signal of human immunodeficiency virus type 1
   1173..1536    +  CDS            HIV-1 gag (fragment): gag protein from human immunodeficiency virus 1; gag
   1682..1915    +  misc_feature   RRE: The Rev response element (RRE) of HIV-1 allows for Rev-dependent mRNA export from the nucleus to the cytoplasm.
   2292..2392    +  CDS            Rev (fragment): human immunodeficiency virus 1 (HIV-1) Rev protein; rev; enhances nuclear export of unspliced and incompletely spliced viral mRNAs
   2442..2559    +  misc_feature   cPPT/CTS: central polypurine tract and central termination sequence of HIV-1
   2612..2882    +  protein_bind   tetracycline response element: contains seven copies of the tetracycline operator tetO tetracycline repressor TetR
   2893..2910    +  misc_feature   MCS (fragment): pUC18/19 multiple cloning site
   2915..2953    +  promoter       minimal CMV promoter: human cytomegalovirus (CMV) immediate early promoter
   3053..3071    +  promoter       T7 promoter: promoter for bacteriophage T7 RNA polymerase
   3103..3127    +  protein_bind   attB1: mutant version of attB; recombination site for the Gateway® BP reaction BP Clonase™
   3133..3753    +  CDS            NFYB: NFYB_HUMAN - Also known as HAP3. Experimental evidence at protein level: Swiss-Prot protein existence level 1. Component of the sequence-specific heterotrimeric transcription factor (NF-Y) which specifically recognizes a 5'-CCAAT-3' box motif found in the promoters of its target genes. NF-Y can function as both an activator and a repressor, depending on its interacting cofactors. From Homo sapiens (Human).
   3758..3782    -  protein_bind   attB2: mutant version of attB; recombination site for the Gateway® BP reaction BP Clonase™
   3808..3849    +  CDS            V5 tag: epitope tag from simian virus 5
   3903..3926    +  misc_feature   MCS (fragment): pBluescript multiple cloning site
   3926..4514    +  misc_feature   WPRE: woodchuck hepatitis virus posttranscriptional regulatory element
   4451..5032    +  CDS            nef (fragment): NEF_HV1H2 - Experimental evidence at protein level: Swiss-Prot protein existence level 1. Extracellular Nef protein targets CD4(+) T-lymphocytes for apoptosis by interacting with CXCR4 surface receptors. From Human immunodeficiency virus type 1 group M subtype B (isolate HXB2) (HIV-1).
   5039..5219    +  LTR            5' LTR (truncated): truncated 5' long terminal repeat (LTR) from HIV-1
   5251..5475    +  polyA_signal   bGH poly(A) signal: bovine growth hormone polyadenylation signal
   5479..5500    +  promoter       SV40 promoter (fragment): SV40 enhancer and early promoter
   5521..5949    +  rep_origin     f1 ori (sequence partly withheld): f1 bacteriophage origin of replication; arrow indicates direction of (+) strand synthesis
   5963..6292    +  promoter       SV40 promoter: SV40 enhancer and early promoter
   6340..6387    +  promoter       EM7 promoter: synthetic bacterial promoter&nbsp
   6406..6780    +  CDS            BleoR: antibiotic-binding protein; Sh ble from Streptoalloteichus hindustanus; confers resistance to bleomycin, phleomycin, and Zeocin™
   6790..6915    +  CDS            ble (fragment): BLE_KLEPN - Experimental evidence at protein level: Swiss-Prot protein existence level 1. Binding protein with a strong affinity to the bleomycin family of antibiotics. Binds to CL990; an antimitotic-antibiotic compound. From Klebsiella pneumoniae.
   6910..7031    +  polyA_signal   SV40 poly(A) signal: SV40 polyadenylation signal
   7104..7120    -  protein_bind   lac operator: The lac repressor binds to the lac operator to inhibit transcription in E. coli. This inhibition can be relieved by adding lactose or isopropyl-β-D-thiogalactopyranoside (IPTG). lac repressor encoded by lacI
   7128..7158    -  promoter       lac promoter: promoter for the E. coli lac operon
   7173..7194    -  protein_bind   CAP binding site: CAP binding activates transcription in the presence of cAMP. E. coli catabolite activator protein
   7207..7299    -  CDS            lacI (fragment): lac repressor; lacI; The lac repressor binds to the lac operator to inhibit transcription in E. coli. This inhibition can be relieved by adding lactose or isopropyl-β-D-thiogalactopyranoside (IPTG).
   7482..8070    -  rep_origin     ori: high-copy-number ColE1/pMB1/pBR322/pUC origin of replication
   8241..9101    -  CDS            AmpR: β-lactamase; bla; confers resistance to ampicillin, carbenicillin, and related antibiotics
   9102..9206    -  promoter       AmpR promoter: bla
>Addgene plasmid #170697 | tetO-NFYB | addgene full sequence | sequence record 347435 | Addgene NGS Result
ACGTCGACGGATCGGGAGATCTCCCGATCCCCTATGGTGCACTCTCAGTACAATCTGCTCTGATGCCGCA
TAGTTAAGCCAGTATCTGCTCCCTGCTTGTGTGTTGGAGGTCGCTGAGTAGTGCGCGAGCAAAATTTAAG
CTACAACAAGGCAAGGCTTGACCGACAATTGCATGAAGAATCTGCTTAGGGTTAGGCGTTTTGCGCTGCT
TCGCGATGTACGGGCCAGATATACGCGTTGACATTGATTATTGACTAGTTATTAATAGTAATCAATTACG
GGGTCATTAGTTCATAGCCCATATATGGAGTTCCGCGTTACATAACTTACGGTAAATGGCCCGCCTGGCT
GACCGCCCAACGACCCCCGCCCATTGACGTCAATAATGACGTATGTTCCCATAGTAACGCCAATAGGGAC
TTTCCATTGACGTCAATGGGTGGAGTATTTACGGTAAACTGCCCACTTGGCAGTACATCAAGTGTATCAT
ATGCCAAGTACGCCCCCTATTGACGTCAATGACGGTAAATGGCCCGCCTGGCATTATGCCCAGTACATGA
CCTTATGGGACTTTCCTACTTGGCAGTACATCTACGTATTAGTCATCGCTATTACCATGGTGATGCGGTT
TTGGCAGTACATCAATGGGCGTGGATAGCGGTTTGACTCACGGGGATTTCCAAGTCTCCACCCCATTGAC
GTCAATGGGAGTTTGTTTTGGCACCAAAATCAACGGGACTTTCCAAAATGTCGTAACAACTCCGCCCCAT
TGACGCAAATGGGCGGTAGGCGTGTACGGTGGGAGGTCTATATAAGCAGCGCGTTTTGCCTGTACTGGGT
CTCTCTGGTTAGACCAGATCTGAGCCTGGGAGCTCTCTGGCTAACTAGGGAACCCACTGCTTAAGCCTCA
ATAAAGCTTGCCTTGAGTGCTTCAAGTAGTGTGTGCCCGTCTGTTGTGTGACTCTGGTAACTAGAGATCC
CTCAGACCCTTTTAGTCAGTGTGGAAAATCTCTAGCAGTGGCGCCCGAACAGGGACTTGAAAGCGAAAGG
GAAACCAGAGGAGCTCTCTCGACGCAGGACTCGGCTTGCTGAAGCGCGCACGGCAAGAGGCGAGGGGCGG
CGACTGGTGAGTACGCCAAAAATTTTGACTAGCGGAGGCTAGAAGGAGAGAGATGGGTGCGAGAGCGTCA
GTATTAAGCGGGGGAGAATTAGATCGCGATGGGAAAAAATTCGGTTAAGGCCAGGGGGAAAGAAAAAATA
TAAATTAAAACATATAGTATGGGCAAGCAGGGAGCTAGAACGATTCGCAGTTAATCCTGGCCTGTTAGAA
ACATCAGAAGGCTGTAGACAAATACTGGGACAGCTACAACCATCCCTTCAGACAGGATCAGAAGAACTTA
GATCATTATATAATACAGTAGCAACCCTCTATTGTGTGCATCAAAGGATAGAGATAAAAGACACCAAGGA
AGCTTTAGACAAGATAGAGGAAGAGCAAAACAAAAGTAAGACCACCGCACAGCAAGCGGCCGCTGATCTT
CAGACCTGGAGGAGGAGATATGAGGGACAATTGGAGAAGTGAATTATATAAATATAAAGTAGTAAAAATT
GAACCATTAGGAGTAGCACCCACCAAGGCAAAGAGAAGAGTGGTGCAGAGAGAAAAAAGAGCAGTGGGAA
TAGGAGCTTTGTTCCTTGGGTTCTTGGGAGCAGCAGGAAGCACTATGGGCGCAGCGTCAATGACGCTGAC
GGTACAGGCCAGACAATTATTGTCTGGTATAGTGCAGCAGCAGAACAATTTGCTGAGGGCTATTGAGGCG
CAACAGCATCTGTTGCAACTCACAGTCTGGGGCATCAAGCAGCTCCAGGCAAGAATCCTGGCTGTGGAAA
GATACCTAAAGGATCAACAGCTCCTGGGGATTTGGGGTTGCTCTGGAAAACTCATTTGCACCACTGCTGT
GCCTTGGAATGCTAGTTGGAGTAATAAATCTCTGGAACAGATTTGGAATCACACGACCTGGATGGAGTGG
GACAGAGAAATTAACAATTACACAAGCTTAATACACTCCTTAATTGAAGAATCGCAAAACCAGCAAGAAA
AGAATGAACAAGAATTATTGGAATTAGATAAATGGGCAAGTTTGTGGAATTGGTTTAACATAACAAATTG
GCTGTGGTATATAAAATTATTCATAATGATAGTAGGAGGCTTGGTAGGTTTAAGAATAGTTTTTGCTGTA
CTTTCTATAGTGAATAGAGTTAGGCAGGGATATTCACCATTATCGTTTCAGACCCACCTCCCAACCCCGA
GGGGACCCGACAGGCCCGAAGGAATAGAAGAAGAAGGTGGAGAGAGAGACAGAGACAGATCCATTCGATT
AGTGAACGGATCGGCACTGCGTGCGCCAATTCTGCAGACAAATGGCAGTATTCATCCACAATTTTAAAAG
AAAAGGGGGGATTGGGGGGTACAGTGCAGGGGAAAGAATAGTAGACATAATAGCAACAGACATACAAACT
AAAGAATTACAAAAACAAATTACAAAAATTCAAAATTTTCGGGTTTATTACAGGGACAGCAGAGATCCAG
TTTGGTTATCGAGTTTACCACTCCCTATCAGTGATAGAGAAAAGTGAAAGTCGAGTTTACCACTCCCTAT
CAGTGATAGAGAAAAGTGAAAGTCGAGTTTACCACTCCCTATCAGTGATAGAGAAAAGTGAAAGTCGAGT
TTACCACTCCCTATCAGTGATAGAGAAAAGTGAAAGTCGAGTTTACCACTCCCTATCAGTGATAGAGAAA
AGTGAAAGTCGAGTTTACCACTCCCTATCAGTGATAGAGAAAAGTGAAAGTCGAGTTTACCACTCCCTAT
CAGTGATAGAGAAAAGTGAAAGTCGAGCTCGGTACCCGGGTCGAGGTAGGCGTGTACGGTGGGAGGCCTA
TATAAGCAGAGCTCGTTTAGTGAACCGTCAGATCGCCTGGAGACGCCATCCACGCTGTTTTGACCTCCAT
AGAAGACACCGGGACCGATCCAGCCTCCGCGGCCCCGAATTGTAATACGACTCACTATAGGGAGACCCAA
GCTGGCTAGGTAAGCTTGATCAACAAGTTTGTACAAAAAAGCAGGCTTCACCATGACAATGGATGGTGAC
AGTTCTACAACAGATGCTTCTCAACTAGGAATCTCTGCAGACTATATTGGAGGAAGTCATTATGTTATAC
AGCCTCATGATGATACTGAGGACAGCATGAATGATCATGAAGACACAAATGGTTCAAAAGAAAGTTTCAG
AGAACAAGATATATATCTTCCAATAGCAAACGTGGCTAGGATAATGAAAAATGCCATACCTCAAACGGGA
AAGATTGCAAAAGATGCCAAAGAATGTGTTCAAGAATGTGTAAGTGAGTTCATCAGTTTTATAACATCTG
AAGCAAGTGAAAGGTGCCATCAAGAGAAACGGAAAACAATCAATGGAGAAGATATTCTCTTTGCTATGTC
TACTTTAGGCTTTGACAGTTATGTGGAACCTCTGAAATTATACCTTCAGAAATTCAGAGAGGCTATGAAA
GGAGAAAAGGGAATTGGTGGAGCAGTCACAGCTACAGATGGACTAAGTGAAGAGCTTACAGAGGAGGCAT
TTACTAACCAGTTACCAGCTGGCTTAATAACCACAGACGGTCAACAACAAAATGTTATGGTTTACACAAC
ATCATATCAACAGATTTCTGGTGTTCAGCAAATTCAGTTTTCATGAAACCCAGCTTTCTTGTACAAAGTG
GTTGATCTAGAGGGCCCGCGGTTCGAAGGTAAGCCTATCCCTAACCCTCTCCTCGGTCTCGATTCTACGC
GTACCGGTCATCATCACCATCACCATTGAGTTTAAACCCGCTGATCAGCCTCAATTCGATATCAAGCTTA
TCGATAATCAACCTCTGGATTACAAAATTTGTGAAAGATTGACTGGTATTCTTAACTATGTTGCTCCTTT
TACGCTATGTGGATACGCTGCTTTAATGCCTTTGTATCATGCTATTGCTTCCCGTATGGCTTTCATTTTC
TCCTCCTTGTATAAATCCTGGTTGCTGTCTCTTTATGAGGAGTTGTGGCCCGTTGTCAGGCAACGTGGCG
TGGTGTGCACTGTGTTTGCTGACGCAACCCCCACTGGTTGGGGCATTGCCACCACCTGTCAGCTCCTTTC
CGGGACTTTCGCTTTCCCCCTCCCTATTGCCACGGCGGAACTCATCGCCGCCTGCCTTGCCCGCTGCTGG
ACAGGGGCTCGGCTGTTGGGCACTGACAATTCCGTGGTGTTGTCGGGGAAATCATCGTCCTTTCCTTGGC
TGCTCGCCTGTGTTGCCACCTGGATTCTGCGCGGGACGTCCTTCTGCTACGTCCCTTCGGCCCTCAATCC
AGCGGACCTTCCTTCCCGCGGCCTGCTGCCGGCTCTGCGGCCTCTTCCGCGTCTTCGCCTTCGCCCTCAG
ACGAGTCGGATCTCCCTTTGGGCCGCCTCCCCGCATCGATACCGTCGACCTCGAGACCTAGAAAAACATG
GAGCAATCACAAGTAGCAATACAGCAGCTACCAATGCTGATTGTGCCTGGCTAGAAGCACAAGAGGAGGA
GGAGGTGGGTTTTCCAGTCACACCTCAGGTACCTTTAAGACCAATGACTTACAAGGCAGCTGTAGATCTT
AGCCACTTTTTAAAAGAAAAGGGGGGACTGGAAGGGCTAATTCACTCCCAACGAAGACAAGATATCCTTG
ATCTGTGGATCTACCACACACAAGGCTACTTCCCTGATTGGCAGAACTACACACCAGGGCCAGGGATCAG
ATATCCACTGACCTTTGGATGGTGCTACAAGCTAGTACCAGTTGAGCAAGAGAAGGTAGAAGAAGCCAAT
GAAGGAGAGAACACCCGCTTGTTACACCCTGTGAGCCTGCATGGGATGGATGACCCGGAGAGAGAAGTAT
TAGAGTGGAGGTTTGACAGCCGCCTAGCATTTCATCACATGGCCCGAGAGCTGCATCCGGACTGTACTGG
GTCTCTCTGGTTAGACCAGATCTGAGCCTGGGAGCTCTCTGGCTAACTAGGGAACCCACTGCTTAAGCCT
CAATAAAGCTTGCCTTGAGTGCTTCAAGTAGTGTGTGCCCGTCTGTTGTGTGACTCTGGTAACTAGAGAT
CCCTCAGACCCTTTTAGTCAGTGTGGAAAATCTCTAGCAGGGCCCGTTTAAACCCGCTGATCAGCCTCGA
CTGTGCCTTCTAGTTGCCAGCCATCTGTTGTTTGCCCCTCCCCCGTGCCTTCCTTGACCCTGGAAGGTGC
CACTCCCACTGTCCTTTCCTAATAAAATGAGGAAATTGCATCGCATTGTCTGAGTAGGTGTCATTCTATT
CTGGGGGGTGGGGTGGGGCAGGACAGCAAGGGGGAGGATTGGGAAGACAATAGCAGGCATGCTGGGGATG
CGGTGGGCTCTATGGCTTCTGAGGCGGAAAGAACCAGCTGGGGCTCTAGGGGGTATCCCC
[124 nt withheld, positions 5521-5644]
C
[91 nt withheld, positions 5646-5736]
A
[49 nt withheld, positions 5738-5786]
CCTTTGACGTTGGAGTCCACGTTCTTT
[37 nt withheld, positions 5814-5850]
ACCCTATCTCGGTCTATTCTTTTGATTTATAAGGGATTTTGCCGATTTCGGCCTATTGGTTAAAAAATGA
GCTGATTTAACAAAAATTTAACGCGAATTAATTCTGTGGAATGTGTGTCAGTTAGGGTGTGGAAAGTCCC
CAGGCTCCCCAGCAGGCAGAAGTATGCAAAGCATGCATCTCAATTAGTCAGCAACCAGGTGTGGAAAGTC
CCCAGGCTCCCCAGCAGGCAGAAGTATGCAAAGCATGCATCTCAATTAGTCAGCAACCATAGTCCCGCCC
CTAACTCCGCCCATCCCGCCCCTAACTCCGCCCAGTTCCGCCCATTCTCCGCCCCATGGCTGACTAATTT
TTTTTATTTATGCAGAGGCCGAGGCCGCCTCTGCCTCTGAGCTATTCCAGAAGTAGTGAGGAGGCTTTTT
TGGAGGCCTAGGCTTTTGCAAAAAGCTCCCGGGAGCTTGTATATCCATTTTCGGATCTGATCAGCACGTG
TTGACAATTAATCATCGGCATAGTATATCGGCATAGTATAATACGACAAGGTGAGGAACTAAACCATGGC
CAAGTTGACCAGTGCCGTTCCGGTGCTCACCGCGCGCGACGTCGCCGGAGCGGTCGAGTTCTGGACCGAC
CGGCTCGGGTTCTCCCGGGACTTCGTGGAGGACGACTTCGCCGGTGTGGTCCGGGACGACGTGACCCTGT
TCATCAGCGCGGTCCAGGACCAGGTGGTGCCGGACAACACCCTGGCCTGGGTGTGGGTGCGCGGCCTGGA
CGAGCTGTACGCCGAGTGGTCGGAGGTCGTGTCCACGAACTTCCGGGACGCCTCCGGGCCGGCCATGACC
GAGATCGGCGAGCAGCCGTGGGGGCGGGAGTTCGCCCTGCGCGACCCGGCCGGCAACTGCGTGCACTTCG
TGGCCGAGGAGCAGGACTGACACGTGCTACGAGATTTCGATTCCACCGCCGCCTTCTATGAAAGGTTGGG
CTTCGGAATCGTTTTCCGGGACGCCGGCTGGATGATCCTCCAGCGCGGGGATCTCATGCTGGAGTTCTTC
GCCCACCCCAACTTGTTTATTGCAGCTTATAATGGTTACAAATAAAGCAATAGCATCACAAATTTCACAA
ATAAAGCATTTTTTTCACTGCATTCTAGTTGTGGTTTGTCCAAACTCATCAATGTATCTTATCATGTCTG
TATACCGTCGACCTCTAGCTAGAGCTTGGCGTAATCATGGTCATAGCTGTTTCCTGTGTGAAATTGTTAT
CCGCTCACAATTCCACACAACATACGAGCCGGAAGCATAAAGTGTAAAGCCTGGGGTGCCTAATGAGTGA
GCTAACTCACATTAATTGCGTTGCGCTCACTGCCCGCTTTCCAGTCGGGAAACCTGTCGTGCCAGCTGCA
TTAATGAATCGGCCAACGCGCGGGGAGAGGCGGTTTGCGTATTGGGCGCTCTTCCGCTTCCTCGCTCACT
GACTCGCTGCGCTCGGTCGTTCGGCTGCGGCGAGCGGTATCAGCTCACTCAAAGGCGGTAATACGGTTAT
CCACAGAATCAGGGGATAACGCAGGAAAGAACATGTGAGCAAAAGGCCAGCAAAAGGCCAGGAACCGTAA
AAAGGCCGCGTTGCTGGCGTTTTTCCATAGGCTCCGCCCCCCTGACGAGCATCACAAAAATCGACGCTCA
AGTCAGAGGTGGCGAAACCCGACAGGACTATAAAGATACCAGGCGTTTCCCCCTGGAAGCTCCCTCGTGC
GCTCTCCTGTTCCGACCCTGCCGCTTACCGGATACCTGTCCGCCTTTCTCCCTTCGGGAAGCGTGGCGCT
TTCTCATAGCTCACGCTGTAGGTATCTCAGTTCGGTGTAGGTCGTTCGCTCCAAGCTGGGCTGTGTGCAC
GAACCCCCCGTTCAGCCCGACCGCTGCGCCTTATCCGGTAACTATCGTCTTGAGTCCAACCCGGTAAGAC
ACGACTTATCGCCACTGGCAGCAGCCACTGGTAACAGGATTAGCAGAGCGAGGTATGTAGGCGGTGCTAC
AGAGTTCTTGAAGTGGTGGCCTAACTACGGCTACACTAGAAGAACAGTATTTGGTATCTGCGCTCTGCTG
AAGCCAGTTACCTTCGGAAAAAGAGTTGGTAGCTCTTGATCCGGCAAACAAACCACCGCTGGTAGCGGTG
GTTTTTTTGTTTGCAAGCAGCAGATTACGCGCAGAAAAAAAGGATCTCAAGAAGATCCTTTGATCTTTTC
TACGGGGTCTGACGCTCAGTGGAACGAAAACTCACGTTAAGGGATTTTGGTCATGAGATTATCAAAAAGG
ATCTTCACCTAGATCCTTTTAAATTAAAAATGAAGTTTTAAATCAATCTAAAGTATATATGAGTAAACTT
GGTCTGACAGTTACCAATGCTTAATCAGTGAGGCACCTATCTCAGCGATCTGTCTATTTCGTTCATCCAT
AGTTGCCTGACTCCCCGTCGTGTAGATAACTACGATACGGGAGGGCTTACCATCTGGCCCCAGTGCTGCA
ATGATACCGCGAGACCCACGCTCACCGGCTCCAGATTTATCAGCAATAAACCAGCCAGCCGGAAGGGCCG
AGCGCAGAAGTGGTCCTGCAACTTTATCCGCCTCCATCCAGTCTATTAATTGTTGCCGGGAAGCTAGAGT
AAGTAGTTCGCCAGTTAATAGTTTGCGCAACGTTGTTGCCATTGCTACAGGCATCGTGGTGTCACGCTCG
TCGTTTGGTATGGCTTCATTCAGCTCCGGTTCCCAACGATCAAGGCGAGTTACATGATCCCCCATGTTGT
GCAAAAAAGCGGTTAGCTCCTTCGGTCCTCCGATCGTTGTCAGAAGTAAGTTGGCCGCAGTGTTATCACT
CATGGTTATGGCAGCACTGCATAATTCTCTTACTGTCATGCCATCCGTAAGATGCTTTTCTGTGACTGGT
GAGTACTCAACCAAGTCATTCTGAGAATAGTGTATGCGGCGACCGAGTTGCTCTTGCCCGGCGTCAATAC
GGGATAATACCGCGCCACATAGCAGAACTTTAAAAGTGCTCATCATTGGAAAACGTTCTTCGGGGCGAAA
ACTCTCAAGGATCTTACCGCTGTTGAGATCCAGTTCGATGTAACCCACTCGTGCACCCAACTGATCTTCA
GCATCTTTTACTTTCACCAGCGTTTCTGGGTGAGCAAAAACAGGAAGGCAAAATGCCGCAAAAAAGGGAA
TAAGGGCGACACGGAAATGTTGAATACTCATACTCTTCCTTTTTCAATATTATTGAAGCATTTATCAGGG
TTATTGTCTCATGAGCGGATACATATTTGAATGTATTTAGAAAAATAAACAAATAGGGGTTCCGCGCACA
TTTCCCCGAAAAGTGCCACCTG
